>Addgene plasmid #79724 | KC1E_HUMAN_D0 | depositor partial sequence | sequence record 149046 | Sequence of gene (KC1E_HUMAN) inserted into backbone.
ATGGAGCTACGTGTGGGGAACAAGTACCGCCTGGGACGGAAGATCGGGAGCGGGTCCTTCGGAGATATCT
ACCTGGGTGCCAACATCGCCTCTGGTGAGGAAGTCGCCATCAAGCTGGAGTGTGTGAAGACAAAGCACCC
CCAGCTGCACATCGAGAGCAAGTTCTACAAGATGATGCAGGGTGGCGTGGGGATCCCGTCCATCAAGTGG
TGCGGAGCTGAGGGCGACTACAACGTGATGGTCATGGAGCTGCTGGGGCCTAGCCTCGAGGACCTGTTCA
ACTTCTGTTCCCGCAAATTCAGCCTCAAGACGGTGCTGCTCTTGGCCGACCAGATGATCAGCCGCATCGA
GTATATCCACTCCAAGAACTTCATCCACCGGGACGTCAAGCCCGACAACTTCCTCATGGGGCTGGGGAAG
AAGGGCAACCTGGTCTACATCATCGACTTCGGCCTGGCCAAGAAGTACCGGGACGCCCGCACCCACCAGC
ACATTCCCTACCGGGAAAACAAGAACCTGACCGGCACGGCCCGCTACGCTTCCATCAACACGCACCTGGG
CATTGAGCAAAGCCGTCGAGATGACCTGGAGAGCCTGGGCTACGTGCTCATGTACTTCAACCTGGGCTCC
CTGCCCTGGCAGGGGCTCAAAGCAGCCACCAAGCGCCAGAAGTATGAACGGATCAGCGAGAAGAAGATGT
CAACGCCCATCGAGGTCCTCTGCAAAGGCTATCCCTCCGAATTCTCAACATACCTCAACTTCTGCCGCTC
CCTGCGGTTTGACGACAAGCCCGACTACTCTTACCTACGTCAGCTCTTCCGCAACCTCTTCCACCGGCAG
GGCTTCTCCTATGACTACGTCTTTGACTGGAACATGCTGAAA
