>Addgene plasmid #79724 | KC1E_HUMAN_D0 | addgene partial sequence | sequence record 156177 | T7 5'-TAATACGACTCACTATAGGG-3'
ATTAAGCGGCCGCCCTGCAGGACTCGAGTTCTAGAAATAATTTTGTTTAACTTTAAGAAGGAGATATACA
TATGAAATCTTCTCACCATCACCATCACCATCACCATCACCATGAAAACCTGTACTTCCAATCCAATGCA
ATGGAGCTACGTGTGGGGAACAAGTACCGCCTGGGACGGAAGATCGGGAGCGGGTCCTTCGGAGATATCT
ACCTGGGTGCCAACATCGCCTCTGGTGAGGAAGTCGCCATCAAGCTGGAGTGTGTGAAGACAAAGCACCC
CCAGCTGCACATCGAGAGCAAGTTCTACAAGATGATGCAGGGTGGCGTGGGGATCCCGTCCATCAAGTGG
TGCGGAGCTGAGGGCGACTACAACGTGATGGTCATGGAGCTGCTGGGGCCTAGCCTCGAGGACCTGTTCA
ACTTCTGTTCCCGCAAATTCAGCCTCAAGACGGTGCTGCTCTTGGCCGACCAGATGATCAGCCGCATCGA
GTATATCCACTCCAAGAACTTCATCCACCGGGACGTCAAGCCCGACAACTTCCTCATGGGGCTGGGGAAG
AAGGGCAACCTGGTCTACATCATCGACTTCGGCCTGGCCAAGAAGTACCGGGACGCCCGCACCCACCAGC
ACATTCCCTACCGGGAAAACAAGAACCTGACCGGCACGGCCCGCTACGCTTCCATCAACACGCACCTGGG
CATTGAGCAAAGCCGTCGAGATGACCTGGAGAGCCTGGGCTACGTGCTCATGTACTTCAACCTGGGCTCC
CTGCCCTGGCAGGGGCTCAAAGCAGCCACCAAGCGCCAGAAGTATGA
