>Addgene plasmid #79724 | KC1E_HUMAN_D0 | addgene partial sequence | sequence record 156178 | T7term 5'-GCTAGTTATTGCTCAGCGG-3'
TTAGCAGCCGGATCAGCGCGCACGCGTGGTACCGGCCGGCCACCAGGTGGCGCGCCGCGATCGCGGATCC
GTTATCCACTTCCAATGTTATTATTTCAGCATGTTCCAGTCAAAGACGTAGTCATAGGAGAAGCCCTGCC
GGTGGAAGAGGTTGCGGAAGAGCTGACGTAGGTAAGAGTAGTCGGGCTTGTCGTCAAACCGCAGGGAGCG
GCAGAAGTTGAGGTATGTTGAGAATTCGGAGGGATAGCCTTTGCAGAGGACCTCGATGGGCGTTGACATC
TTCTTCTCGCTGATCCGTTCATACTTCTGGCGCTTGGTGGCTGCTTTGAGCCCCTGCCAGGGCAGGGAGC
CCAGGTTGAAGTACATGAGCACGTAGCCCAGGCTCTCCAGGTCATCTCGACGGCTTTGCTCAATGCCCAG
GTGCGTGTTGATGGAAGCGTAGCGGGCCGTGCCGGTCAGGTTCTTGTTTTCCCGGTAGGGAATGTGCTGG
TGGGTGCGGGCGTCCCGGTACTTCTTGGCCAGGCCGAAGTCGATGATGTAGACCAGGTTGCCCTTCTTCC
CCAGCCCCATGAGGAAGTTGTCGGGCTTGACGTCCCGGTGGATGAAGTTCTTGGAGTGGATATACTCGAT
GCGGCTGATCATCTGGTCGGCCAAGAGCAGCACCGTCTTGAGGCTGAATTTGCGGGAACAGAAGTTGAAC
AGGTCCTCGAGGCTAGGCCCCAGCAGCTCCATGACCATCACGTTGTAGTCGCCCTCAGCTCCGCACCACT
TGATGGACGGGATCCCCACGCCACCCTGCATCATCTTGTAGAACTTGCTCTCGATGTGCAGCTGGG
