[The description below was written by a language model from this plasmid's Addgene catalogue record.]
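Description:
KC1E_HUMAN_D0 is a bacterial expression plasmid that encodes the kinase domain of human casein kinase I epsilon (KC1E, gene CSNK1E). It is built on the pET His10 TEV LIC cloning vector (2B-T-10), and the insert was introduced by ligation-independent cloning. The plasmid is selected with ampicillin and is recorded as low copy. No feature table accompanies the record, so the origin of replication, the exact residue boundaries of the kinase domain and other backbone elements are not stated.

Expression is driven by a T7 promoter, so protein production requires an E. coli host that supplies T7 RNA polymerase, whereas a standard cloning strain is used for propagation. The backbone adds an N-terminal His10 tag followed by a TEV protease recognition site. The tag allows the kinase domain to be captured by immobilised metal affinity chromatography, and the TEV site allows the tag to be removed afterwards.

The construct belongs to an open library of human kinase domain constructs designed for automated bacterial expression. It is intended for co-expression with the Lambda phosphatase vector supplied with the same set, which the depositors state enhances bacterial kinase expression. A YopH phosphatase vector is also available in the set. Typical uses would be producing recombinant CSNK1E kinase domain for biochemical, biophysical or structural work, although the record does not list specific downstream applications.
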