Addgene plasmid #79724: KC1E_HUMAN_D0
Purpose: This plasmid encodes the kinase domain of KC1E. Intended for co-expression with Lambda Phosphatase that accompanies this set to enhance bacterial kinase expression.
Depositing lab: John Chodera & Nicholas Levinson & Markus Seeliger. Depositing organization: Memorial Sloan-Kettering Cancer Center. Publication: An open library of human kinase domain constructs for automated bacterial expression. Albanese SK, Parton DL, Isik M, Rodriguez-Laureano L, Hanson SM, Behr JM, Gradia S, Jeans C, Levinson NM, Seeliger MA, Chodera JD. Biochemistry. 2018 Jul 13. doi: 10.1021/acs.biochem.7b01081. PubMed 30004690.
Backbone
  Vector backbone: pET His10 TEV LIC cloning vector (2B-T-10)
  Backbone manufacturer: Scott Gradia (Addgene plasmid # 78173)
  Vector type: Bacterial Expression
Growth in bacteria
  Bacterial resistance: Ampicillin, 100 μg/mL
  Growth temperature: 37°C
  Growth strain: DH5alpha
  Copy number: Low Copy
Gene/Insert
  Gene/Insert name: KC1E (alt name: CSNK1E)
  Species: H. sapiens (human)
  Entrez Gene: CSNK1E (a.k.a. CKIe, CKIepsilon, HCKIE)
  Promoter: T7
  Tag / fusion protein: His10-TEV (N terminal on backbone)
  Cloning method: Ligation Independent Cloning
  Sequencing primers: 5′ T7; 3′ T7 reverse
Terms and licenses: Academic/Nonprofit Terms; Industry Terms: Not Available to Industry
Depositor comments: This plasmid was generated as part of an open library of human kinase domain constructs for automated bacterial expression. The work can be found here doi: http://dx.doi.org/10.1101/038711 The lambda phosphatase expression vector can be found at https://www.addgene.org/79748/ The YopH Phosphatase expression vector can be found at https://www.addgene.org/79749/
How to cite: KC1E_HUMAN_D0 was a gift from John Chodera & Nicholas Levinson & Markus Seeliger (Addgene plasmid # 79724 ; http://n2t.net/addgene:79724 ; RRID:Addgene_79724)
